Addgene plasmid #15107: nAChR beta2 YFP
Depositing lab: Henry Lester. Depositing organization: California Institute of Technology. Publication: Assembly of alpha4beta2 nicotinic acetylcholine receptors assessed with functional fluorescently labeled subunits: effects of localization, trafficking, and nicotine-induced upregulation in clonal mammalian cells and in cultured midbrain neurons. Nashmi R, Dickinson ME, McKinney S, Jareb M, Labarca C, Fraser SE, Lester HA. J Neurosci. 2003 Dec 17. 23(37):11554-67. PubMed 14684858.
Backbone
  Vector backbone: pCI-Neo
  Backbone manufacturer: Promega
  Backbone size w/o insert (bp): 5500
  Vector type: Mammalian Expression
  Selectable markers: Neomycin (select with G418)
Growth in bacteria
  Bacterial resistance: Ampicillin, 100 μg/mL
  Growth temperature: 37°C
  Growth strain: DH5alpha
  Copy number: High Copy
Gene/Insert
  Gene/Insert name: beta2-YFP-M (alt names: nicotinic acetylcholine receptor; nAChR beta2)
  Species: M. musculus (mouse)
  Insert size (bp): 2300
  Entrez Gene: Chrnb2 (a.k.a. Acrb-2, Acrb2, C030030P04Rik, [b]2-nAchR)
  Tag / fusion protein: YFP
  Cloning method: Restriction Enzyme; 5′ cloning site EcoRI (not destroyed); 3′ cloning site EcoRI (not destroyed)
  Sequencing primers: 5′ T7
Resource information
  A portion of this plasmid was derived from a plasmid made by: Jerry Stitzel, Univ of MI, Ann Arbor
Terms and licenses: Academic/Nonprofit Terms; Industry Terms: Not Available to Industry
Depositor comments: YFP with an upstream HA epitope tag was inserted into PpuMI restriction site of the (M3-M4) loop at residue 381 (beta2-YFP-M).
How to cite: nAChR beta2 YFP was a gift from Henry Lester (Addgene plasmid # 15107 ; http://n2t.net/addgene:15107 ; RRID:Addgene_15107)
