[The description below was written by a language model from this plasmid's Addgene catalogue record.]
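Description:
nAChR beta2 YFP is a mammalian expression plasmid built on the commercial pCI-Neo backbone (about 5.5 kb without insert). It carries the mouse Chrnb2 coding sequence, which encodes the beta2 subunit of the neuronal nicotinic acetylcholine receptor, as an internally fluorescently tagged fusion. The plasmid is maintained at high copy number in E. coli under ampicillin selection, and a neomycin resistance marker allows G418 selection of transfected mammalian cells. The record does not list the promoter. pCI-Neo vectors generally drive the insert from the CMV immediate-early enhancer/promoter, and the T7 sequencing primer indicates a T7 site just upstream of the cloning region.

The insert, called beta2-YFP-M, is roughly 2.3 kb and was cloned between two EcoRI sites, both of which remain intact. YFP is not attached to either terminus. Instead, YFP preceded by an HA epitope tag was placed at a PpuMI site within the loop between transmembrane segments M3 and M4, at residue 381. The "M" in the name refers to this position in the M3-M4 loop. The HA tag provides an additional handle for antibody-based detection.

According to the associated publication, the construct was made to yield functional, fluorescently labelled receptor subunits. These were used to study alpha4beta2 receptor assembly, subcellular localization, trafficking and nicotine-induced upregulation in clonal mammalian cell lines and cultured midbrain neurons. Part of the plasmid derives from an earlier plasmid made by another laboratory. No feature table was supplied, so the exact positions of the elements cannot be confirmed.
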