>Addgene plasmid #15107 | nAChR beta2 YFP | addgene partial sequence | sequence record 21681 | EXFP-R 5'-GTCTTGTAGTTGCCGTCGTC-3'
CGCTCCTGGACGTAGCCTTCGGGCATGGCGGACTTGAAGAAGTCGTGCTGCTTCATGTGGTCGGGGTAGC
GGGCGAAGCACTGCAGGCCGTAGCCGAAGGTGGTCACGAGGGTGGGCCAGGGCACGGGCAGCTTGCCGGT
GGTGCAGATGAACTTCAGGGTCAGCTTGCCGTAGGTGGCATCGCCCTCGCCCTCGCCGGACACGCTGAAC
TTGTGGCCGTTTACGTCGCCGTCCAGCTCGACCAGGATGGGCACCACCCCGGTGAACAGCTCCTCGCCCT
TGCTCACCATGGCGTAGTCTGGGACGTCATAAGGATAAGGACCTTTGCGGAAGAATAGTGTGCCTGCCCC
CTCACGTTCCCGCTGGCGCCTTCGCAAGCGCAGGCGTTGACGTGCACAGCGGTGGCGTGGCTGCTGCAGG
AAGAGGAGGGTGGGCAGCTTCTCCAGGAAGACCACCTTGACCCAGGGCGCCATGGTGTGCGTGGTAGGCG
AACGGTGGTGCACATTGAGCACACACACGCTAGTGACGATGGAGAAGGTGACTAGCACCATGGTGAACAT
GAGGTACTTTCCCACCAGCGGTACGTCGAGGGAGGTGGGAGGCACAATCTTGGAGATGAGCAGCAGGAAC
ACCGTGAGCGCCAGCAGCACAGAAATACAAAGTGTCATCTTTTCACCACAGTCTGAGGGCAGGTAGAAGA
CCAGGATGGCCAGCGAGGTGATGAGTACGCAGGGGATGATGAGGTTGATGGTGT
